Addgene plasmid #73460: RabV CVS-N2c(deltaG)-dsRed
Purpose: Expresses dsRed for monosynaptic circuit mapping
Depositing lab: Thomas Jessell. Depositing organization: Columbia University. Publication: Rabies Virus CVS-N2c Strain Enhances Retrograde Synaptic Transfer and Neuronal Viability. Reardon TR, Murray AJ, Turi GF, Wirblich C, Croce KR, Schnell MJ, Jessell TM, Losonczy A. Neuron. 2016 Jan 19. pii: S0896-6273(16)00005-2. doi: 10.1016/j.neuron.2016.01.004. PubMed 26804990.
Backbone
  Vector backbone: Rabies CVS N2c(deltaG)
  Backbone manufacturer: Matthias J. Schnell, Thomas Jefferson University
  Backbone size w/o insert (bp): 14070
  Total vector size (bp): 14748
  Vector type: Neurotropic virus
Growth in bacteria
  Bacterial resistance: Ampicillin, 100 μg/mL
  Growth temperature: 37°C
  Growth strain: NEB Stable
  Growth instructions: Can also be grown in Stbl2 or Stbl3
  Copy number: Low Copy
Gene/Insert
  Gene/Insert name: dsRed
  Insert size (bp): 687
Terms and licenses: Academic/Nonprofit Terms; Industry Terms: Not Available to Industry
How to cite: RabV CVS-N2c(deltaG)-dsRed was a gift from Thomas Jessell (Addgene plasmid # 73460 ; http://n2t.net/addgene:73460 ; RRID:Addgene_73460)
