[The description below was written by a language model from this plasmid's Addgene catalogue record and pLannotate feature annotations shown in this document.]
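Description:
RabV CVS-N2c(deltaG)-dsRed is a full-length cDNA genome plasmid for a glycoprotein-deleted rabies virus of the CVS-N2c strain, classed as a neurotropic virus vector and about 14.7 kb in total. The viral genome is laid out in the order N (nucleoprotein), P (phosphoprotein), M (matrix) and L (RNA-dependent RNA polymerase). The position normally occupied by the G glycoprotein gene, between M and L, is instead filled by a dsRed reporter, which the feature table annotates as DsRed-Express, a rapidly maturing, mammalian codon-optimised tetrameric variant.

Upstream of the genome sit a CMV enhancer/promoter and a T7 promoter followed by a hammerhead ribozyme fragment, while an HDV ribozyme and T7 terminator lie downstream of L. This arrangement lets the genome-length RNA be transcribed in cells by either host polymerase II or T7 RNA polymerase, and the flanking self-cleaving ribozymes trim it to precise viral ends, as is standard for recovering negative-strand viruses from cDNA. Short hits to an HIV-1 LTR, SET1, lacI and lacZα are small fragments, probably backbone remnants or chance matches.

In bacteria the plasmid is selected with ampicillin (AmpR) and carries a ColE1/pUC-type origin plus an f1 ori. The catalogue nonetheless lists it as low copy and specifies recombination-deficient strains.

Because the virus lacks G, it cannot spread on its own. When G is supplied in trans in defined starter neurons, the virus crosses a single synaptic step retrogradely and labels presynaptic partners with red fluorescence. The stated purpose is monosynaptic circuit mapping, and the associated publication title links the CVS-N2c strain to enhanced retrograde synaptic transfer and neuronal viability.
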