Features (pLannotate 1.2.2; 22 found; start..end, strand, type, name):
     71..1420    +  CDS            N: NCAP_RABVH - Experimental evidence at protein level: Swiss-Prot protein existence level 1. Encapsidates the genome in a ratio of one protein N per nine ribonucleotides, protecting it from nucleases. If expressed without protein P it binds non-specifically RNA and therefore can bind it's own mRNA. Interaction with protein P abolishes any non-specific RNA binding, and prevents phosphorylation. The soluble N-P complex encapsidates specifically the genomic RNA, with protein N protecting the genome like a pearl necklace. The encapsidated genomic RNA is termed the nucleocapsid (NC) and serves as tem
   1514..2404    +  CDS            P: PHOSP_RABVC - Experimental evidence at protein level: Swiss-Prot protein existence level 1. Non catalytic polymerase cofactor and regulatory protein that plays a role in viral transcription and replication. Stabilizes the RNA polymerase L to the N-RNA template and binds the soluble protein N, preventing it from encapsidating non-genomic RNA. Also inhibits host IFN-alpha and IFN-beta signaling by binding and retaining phosphorylated STAT1 in the cytoplasm or by inhibiting the DNA binding of STAT1 in the nucleus. Might be involved, through interaction with host dynein, in intracellular microtubu
   2496..3101    +  CDS            M: MATRX_RABVH - Experimental evidence at protein level: Swiss-Prot protein existence level 1. Plays a major role in assembly, budding and uncoating of virion after membrane fusion. Completely covers the ribonucleoprotein coil and keep it in condensed bullet-shaped form. Inhibits viral transcription and stimulates replication. Plays a major role in early induction of TRAIL-mediated apoptosis in infected neurons. From Rabies virus (strain HEP-Flury) (RABV).
   3325..4002    +  CDS            DsRed-Express: rapidly maturing tetrameric variant of DsRed fluorescent protein (Bevis and Glick, 2002) mammalian codon-optimized
   4533..10913   +  CDS            L: L_RABVH - Experimental evidence at protein level: Swiss-Prot protein existence level 1. RNA-directed RNA polymerase that catalyzes the replication of viral genomic RNA. The template is composed of the viral RNA tightly encapsidated by the nucleoprotein (N). The replicase mode is dependent on intracellular N protein concentration. In this mode, the polymerase replicates the whole viral genome without recognizing transcriptional signals, and the replicated genome is not caped or polyadenylated. From Rabies virus (strain HEP-Flury) (RABV).
  11045..11137   +  ncRNA          HDV ribozyme: Accession: RF00094 - Hepatitis delta virus ribozyme
  11145..11194   +  CDS            SET1 (fragment): solubility-enhancement tag derived from T7 phage gene 10B
  11202..11249   +  terminator     T7 terminator: transcription terminator for bacteriophage T7 RNA polymerase
  11299..11321   -  protein_bind   lac operator (fragment): The lac repressor binds to the lac operator to inhibit transcription in E. coli. This inhibition can be relieved by adding lactose or isopropyl-β-D-thiogalactopyranoside (IPTG). lac repressor encoded by lacI
  11325..11355   -  promoter       lac promoter: promoter for the E. coli lac operon
  11370..11391   -  protein_bind   CAP binding site: CAP binding activates transcription in the presence of cAMP. E. coli catabolite activator protein
  11404..11496   -  CDS            lacI (fragment): lac repressor; lacI; The lac repressor binds to the lac operator to inhibit transcription in E. coli. This inhibition can be relieved by adding lactose or isopropyl-β-D-thiogalactopyranoside (IPTG).
  11679..12267   -  rep_origin     ori: high-copy-number ColE1/pMB1/pBR322/pUC origin of replication
  12438..13298   -  CDS            AmpR: β-lactamase; bla; confers resistance to ampicillin, carbenicillin, and related antibiotics
  13299..13403   -  promoter       AmpR promoter: bla
  13430..13858   +  rep_origin     f1 ori (sequence partly withheld): f1 bacteriophage origin of replication; arrow indicates direction of (+) strand synthesis
  13889..14044   -  CDS            lacZα (fragment): LacZα fragment of β-galactosidase; lacZ fragment
  14112..14415   +  enhancer       CMV enhancer: human cytomegalovirus immediate early enhancer
  14416..14619   +  promoter       CMV promoter: human cytomegalovirus (CMV) immediate early promoter
  14615..14648   +  LTR            5' LTR (truncated) (fragment): truncated 5' long terminal repeat (LTR) from HIV-1
  14664..14682   +  promoter       T7 promoter: promoter for bacteriophage T7 RNA polymerase
  14708..14733   +  misc_RNA       sTRSV HHRz (fragment): hammerhead ribozyme from the tobacco ringspot virus satellite RNA (Khvorova et al., 2003)
>Addgene plasmid #73460 | RabV CVS-N2c(deltaG)-dsRed | depositor full sequence | sequence record 135710 | RabV CVS-N2c(deltaG)-dsRed sequence 14748 bps
ACGCTTAACAACAAAACCAGAGAAGAAAAAGACAGCGTCAATTGCAAAGCAAAAATGTAACACCCCTACA
ATGGATGCCGACAAGATTGTGTTCAAAGTCAATAATCAGGTGGTCTCTTTGAAGCCTGAGATTATCGTGG
ATCAATATGAGTACAAGTACCCTGCCATCAAGGATTTGAAAAAGCCTTGTATCACCCTAGGGAAAGCCCC
CGACTTGAACAAAGCATACAAATCAGTTTTATCAGGCATGAATGCCGCCAAACTTGATCCGGATGATGTA
TGCTCCTACTTGGCAGCAGCAATGCAGTTCTTTGAGGGGACATGTCCGGAAGACTGGACCAGCTATGGAA
TCCTGATTGCACGAAAAGGAGATAGGATCACCCCAAACTCTCTAGTGGAGATAAAGCGTACTGATGTAGA
AGGGAATTGGGCTCTGACAGGAGGCATGGAATTGACAAGGGACCCCACTGTCTCTGAACATGCATCTTTA
GTCGGTCTTCTCCTGAGTCTGTACAGGTTGAGCAAAATATCAGGACAGAACACTGGTAACTATAAGACAA
ACATTGCAGATAGGATAGAGCAGATTTTCGAGACAGCACCTTTTGTTAAGATCGTGGAACACCATACCCT
AATGACAACTCACAAGATGTGTGCTAATTGGAGTACTATACCGAACTTCAGATTTTTGGCCGGAACCTAC
GACATGTTTTTCTCACGGATTGAGCATCTATATTCGGCAATCAGAGTGGGCACAGTCGTCACCGCTTATG
AAGACTGCTCAGGACTGGTATCGTTTACAGGGTTCATAAAGCAGATCAATCTCACCGCAAGGGAAGCAAT
ACTATATTTCTTCCACAAGAACTTTGAGGAAGAGATAAGAAGAATGTTCGAGCCAGGGCAAGAGACAGCT
GTTCCTCACTCTTATTTCATCCACTTCCGTTCACTAGGCTTGAGTGGGAAGTCTCCTTATTCATCGAATG
CTGTCGGTCATGTGTTCAATCTCATTCACTTTGTTGGATGCTACATGGGTCAAGTCAGATCTCTAAATGC
GACGGTTATTGCTGCGTGTGCCCCTCATGAGATGTCTGTTCTAGGGGGCTATTTGGGAGAGGAATTCTTC
GGAAAAGGGACATTTGAAAGAAGGTTCTTCAGAGACGAGAAAGAACTTCAAGAATATGAGGCGGCTGAAC
TAACAAAGTCCGACGTGGCACTGGCAGATGACGGAACCGTCAACTCTGATGACGAGGACTATTTCTCTGG
TGAAACCAGAAGTCCAGAAGCTGTCTATACTCGAATCATGATGAATGGAGGTCGACTGAAGAGATCTCAT
ATACGGAGATATGTCTCAGTCAGTTCCAATCATCAAGCCCGTCCAAACTCATTCGCCGAATTTTTAAACA
AGACGTATTCGAATGACTCATAAGGAGTTGATTGACAGGGTGCCAGAAATCTATAGATTGTATATATCCA
TCATGAAAAAAACTAACACTCCTCCTTTCAAACCATCCCAAATATGAGCAAGATCTTTGTTAATCCGAGT
GCAATCAGAGCCGGTCTGGCCGATCTTGAGATGGCCGAAGAGACTGTTGATCTGATCAACAGAAACATAG
AAGACAATCAGGCTCATCTCCAGGGAGAACCCATAGAAGTGGACAACCTCCCTGAGGACATGAAGCGACT
TCACCTGGACGATGAAAAATCGTCCAACCTTGGTGAGATGGTTAGGGTGGGAGAAGGCAAGTATCGAGAG
GACTTTCAGATGGATGAGGGAGAGGACCCCAACCTCCTGTTCCAATCGTACCTGGATAATGTTGGAGTCC
AAATAGTCAGACAAATGAGGTCAGGAGAGAGATTCCTCAAGATATGGTCACAGACCGTAGAGGAAATTGT
ATCCTATGTCACGGTCAACTTTCCTAACCCTCCAAGAAGGTCTTCGGAGGATAAATCAACCCAGACTACT
GGCAGAGAGCTCAAGAAGGAGACAACGTCTGCTTTCTCTCAGAGAGAAAGCCAACCTTCGAAAGCTAGGA
TGGTGGCTCAAGTTGCCCCTGGTCCTCCAGCCCTTGAATGGTCAGCCACCAATGAAGAAGATGATCTATC
AGTAGAGGCTGAGATCGCTCATCAGATTGCTGAAAGCTTTTCCAAGAAGTACAAGTTTCCCTCCCGATCT
TCAGGAATATTCTTGTATAATTTTGAGCAACTGAAGATGAACCTTGATGACATAGTTAAAGAGGCAAAAA
ATGTACCGGGCGTGACCCGTCTGGCCCATGATGGATCCAAAATCCCCCTGAGATGCGTACTGGGATGGGT
CGCTTTGGCTAATTCCAAAAAATTCCAATTACTAGTCGAGGCTGACAAGCTAAGCAAAATCATGCAAGAT
GATTTGAATCGCTATACATCCTGCTAACCGAGTTTTCGAACTCAGTCCCTCCAGATAATGAAAACTGAGA
TGTTATGGAGTAGACATGAAAAAAACAGGCAACACCACTGATAAAATGAACGTTCTACGCAAGATAGTGA
AAAAATGTAGGGATGAGGACACTCAAAAGCCCTCTCCTGTGTCAGCCCCTCCGTATGACGATGACCTGTG
GCTTCCACCTCCTGAATATGTCCCGCTGAAAGAACTCACAAGCAAGAAGAACATGAGGAACTTTTGTGTC
AACGGGGAGGTTAAAGCGTGTAGCCCAAATGGTTACTCATTCAGGATTTTGCGGCACATTCTGAGATCAT
TCAACGAGATATACTCTGGGAATCATAGGATGATTGGGTTAGTCAAAATTGTTGTTGGACTAGCTTTATC
AGGAGCTCCAGTACCTGAGGGCATGAACTGGGTATACAAATTGAGGAGAACCCTTATATTCCAGTGGGCT
GATTCCAGGGGCCCTCTTGAAGGGGAGGAGTTAGATTACTCTCAAGAGATCACTTGGGATGATGATACTG
AATTCGTCGGATTGCAAATAAGAGTGAGCGCAAGACAATGTCATATTCAAGGCAGGATCTGGTGTATCAA
CACGAACTCGAGGGCATGTCAACTATGGTCTGACATGTCTCTTCAGACACAAAGGTCTGAAGAGGACAAA
GACTCTTCTCTGCTTCTAGAATAATCAGATTATATCCTGCAAGTGTATCACTTGTTTACCTCTGGAGGAG
AGAGCATACAGGCTTGACTCCGATCCTTGGGAGCAATAGAACAAAAAAACACACGTTATGGTGCCGTTAA
ATCGCTGCATTTTATCAAAGTCAAGTTGATAACCTTTACATTTTGAGCCTCTTGGATGTGAAAAAAACTA
TTAACATCCCTCAAAAGACCCCGGGAAAGCCACCATGGCCTCCTCCGAGGACGTCATCAAGGAGTTCATG
CGCTTCAAGGTGCGCATGGAGGGCTCCGTGAACGGCCACGAGTTCGAGATCGAGGGCGAGGGCGAGGGCC
GCCCCTACGAGGGCACCCAGACCGCCAAGCTGAAGGTGACCAAGGGCGGCCCCCTGCCCTTCGCCTGGGA
CATCCTGTCCCCCCAGTTCCAGTACGGCTCCAAGGTGTACGTGAAGCACCCCGCCGACATCCCCGACTAC
AAGAAGCTGTCCTTCCCCGAGGGCTTCAAGTGGGAGCGCGTGATGAACTTCGAGGACGGCGGCGTGGTGA
CCGTGACCCAGGACTCCTCCCTGCAGGACGGCTCCTTCATCTACAAGGTGAAGTTCATCGGCGTGAACTT
CCCCTCCGACGGCCCCGTAATGCAGAAGAAGACTATGGGCTGGGAGGCCTCCACCGAGCGCCTGTACCCC
CGCGACGGCGTGCTGAAGGGCGAGATCCACAAGGCCCTGAAGCTGAAGGACGGCGGCCACTACCTGGTGG
AGTTCAAGTCCATCTACATGGCCAAGAAGCCCGTGCAGCTGCCCGGCTACTACTACGTGGACTCCAAGCT
GGACATCACCTCCCACAACGAGGACTACACCATCGTGGAGCAGTACGAGCGCGCCGAGGGCCGCCACCAC
CTGTTCCTGTAGGCTAGCGGCGCCTAGCCGGTCATCCTTTTGACGATTCCAGTCCCGAGGATAACCTCCT
CTCGGGATTGGGGGGAATCTTTGGATCCAGTAGTCCTCCTTGAACTCCGTCCAACAGGGCAGATTCAAGA
GTCATAAGACTTTCATTAATCATTTCAGTTGATCAGACATGGTCGTGTAGATTCTCTTAATACGGGAGAT
CTTCTAGCAGTTTCAGTGACCAACGGTGCTTTCATTCTCCAGGAACTGATACCAAAGGTTGTGGACAGGC
CAAGGGGTACTTCGGATGACTCTGTGCTTGGGCACAGAAAGAGGTCGTAGTGTGCCCCCCGATAGCGGAC
TCGACATGAATCAACTAAGAAAGGCAATCTGCCTCCCATGATGGACATAAGCAATAGTTCACAACCATCT
TGCATCTCAGTGAAGTGTACATAACTATTGAGGGCTGGGTCATCTAAGCATTTCAGTCGAGAAAAAAACT
GTAGACCAAAAGAACAACTAGCAACACTTCTCATCCAGAGACCCATATCAAGATGCTAGATCCGGGAGAG
GTTTATGATGACCCTATTGATCCAATTGAGTCAGAGGCTGAACCCAGAGGAACCCCCACTGTCCCCAACA
TCTTGAGGAACTCCGACTACAATCTCAATTCTCCTTTGATAGAGGATCCTGCCAAACTAATGTTAGAATG
GTTGAAGACAGGGAACAGACCTTATCGGATGACTTTGACAGACAATTGCTCCAGGTCTTACAAAGTTTTG
AAAGATTATTTCAAGAAAGTAGATTTGGGTTCTCTCAAAGTGGGCGGAACTGCTGCACAGTCAATGGTTT
CTCTCTGGTTGTGTGGTGCCCACTCTGAATCAAACAGGAGCCGGAGATGTATAACCGACTTGGCCCATTT
CTATTCCAAGTCATCCCCCATAGAGAAGCTATTGAATTGTACGCTAGGAAACAGAGGCCTGAGAATCCCA
CCAGAGGGGGTGTTAAATTGCCTCGAGAGGGTCAATTATGACAAGGCATTTGGGAGGTATCTGGCCAACA
CGTATTCCTCTTACTTGTTTTTCCATGTAATCACCTTATACATGAATGCCTTAGACTGGGAAGAGGAAAA
GACCATCCTGGCATTATGGAAAGATATAACCTCAGTGGATACCGAGAAGGACTTGGTCAAATTCAAAGAT
CAAATATGGGGACTGTTGATTGTGACAAAGGACTTTGTTTACTCTCAGAGTTCAAACTGTCTTTTTGACA
GAAACTACACACTGATGCTAAAGGATCTTTTCTTGTCTCGATTCAACTCCTTAATGATTCTGCTTTCTCC
CCCTGAGCCCCGATACTCAGATGACTTAATATCTCAGCTGTGCCAGCTATACATCGCTGGGGATCAAGTC
TTGTCCATGTGTGGGAACTCCGGCTATGAAGTCATCAAAATATTGGAGCCATATGTCGTGAACAGTTTGG
TCCAGAGGGCAGAGAAGTTTAGGCCTCTCATCCACCCCTTGGGAGACTTTCCTATGTTCATAAAAGACAA
GGTGAATCAACTTGAAGGGACTTTTGGTCCCAGTGCAAAGAGGTTTTTTAGGGTTTTAGATCAATTCGAC
AACATACATGACTTAGTATTTGTGTATGGCTGTTACAGACATTGGGGGCACCCCTATATAGATTATCGGA
AGGGTCTGTCGAAACTATATGATCAAGTTCACATTAAGAAAGTAATAGATAAGTCCTACCAGGAGTGTTT
AGCAAGTGACTTGGCCAGAAGGATCCTCAGATGGGGATTTGACAAGTACTCCAAATGGTATCTAGATTCG
AGATTCCTTGCCCGAGACCACCCCTTGACTCCTTATGTCAAGACCCAAACATGGCCACCCAAACATATAG
TAGACTTGGTGGGGGACACATGGCATAAGCTCCCGATCACGCAGATCTTTGAAATTCCTGAATCAATGGA
CCCGTCAGAGATACTGGATGACAAATCACATTCTTTCACCAGAACAAGGTTAGCTTCTTGGCTGTCAGAG
AACCGAGGGGGGCCTGTTCCTAGCGAGAAGGTCATTATCACGGCCCTGTCTAAGCCACCTGTCAATCCCC
GAGAGTTTTTGAAATCTATAGACCTCGGAGGATTGCCAGATGAGGATTTGATAATTGGCCTCAAACCAAA
GGAACGGGAGTTGAAGATCGAGGGCCGATTCTTTGCTCTAATGTCATGGAATCTAAGATTATATTTTGTC
ATCACCGAAAAGCTCTTGGCCAACTACATTTTGCCACTTTTTGACGCACTGACTATGACAGACAACCTGA
ACAAGGTGTTCAAAAAGTTGATCGACAGGGTCACCGGGCAAGGGCTTTTGGACTATTCTAGGGTCACATA
CGCATTTCACCTGGACTATGAGAAATGGAACAATCATCAAAGATTGGAGTCAACAGAGGATGTATTCTCT
GTCCTAGATCAGGTGTTTGGATTGAAGAGGGTGTTTTCTAGAACACACGAGTTTTTTCAGAAGTCCTGGA
TCTATTATTCAGACAGATCAGACCTCATTGGGTTATGGGAGGACCAAATATATTGCTTGGATATGTCTAA
CGGCCCAACCTGCTGGAATGGCCAAGATGGCGGGCTAGAGGGCTTGCGGCAGAAGGGCTGGAGTCTAGTC
AGTTTATTAATGATAGATAGAGAATCTCAAACCAGGAACACAAGAACCAAGATACTAGCTCAAGGAGACA
ACCAGGTTCTGTGTCCTACATACATGTTGTCACCGGGATTGTCTCAAGAGGGGCTTCTCTATGAGTTAGA
GAGCATATCAAGGAATGCACTCTCAATATACCGAGCTATCGAGGAAGGAGCATCTAAGCTGGGGCTGATC
ATCAAGAAGGAAGAGACCATGTGTAGTTATGACTTTCTCATATATGGGAAGACCCCCTTATTTCGAGGCA
ACATATTGGTGCCTGAATCCAAAAGATGGGCCCGAGTCTCTTGCATCTCTAACGACCAAATAGTCAACCT
CGCCAATATAATGTCGACAGTATCCACCAATGCGCTGACAGTGGCACAACACTCTCAATCTCTGATCAAA
CCTATGAGGGATTTTCTGCTCATGTCAGTACAGGCAGTTTTCCACTACCTGTTGTTTAGCCCAATCCTAA
AAGGCAGAGTTTATAAGATTCTGAGTGCTGAAGGGGAGAGCTTTCTCCTAGCCATGTCGCGGATAATCTA
CCTAGATCCTTCTTTGGGAGGGGTGTCTGGAATGTCTCTCGGGAGGTTCCATATACGTCAGTTCTCAGAC
CCTGTCTCTGAAGGGTTGTCATTCTGGAGAGAGATCTGGTTAGGCTCTCATGAGTCCTGGATTCACGCGT
TGTGTCAGGAGGCCGGGAACCCCGATCTTGGAGAGAGAACACTCGAGAGCTTCACTCGCCTTTTAGAAGA
TCCTACTACCTTAAATATCAAAGGAGGGGCCAGCCCTACCATTCTACTCAAGGATGCTATCAGAAAGGCT
CTGTACGACGAGGTGGACAAGGTGGAAAATTCAGAGTTTCGAGAGGCAATCCTGCTGTCCAAGACCCATA
GAGATAACTTTATACTCTTTTTAAAATCTGTTGAGCCTCTGTTCCCTCGATTTCTCAGTGAGCTCTTCAG
TTCGTCTTTCTTGGGAATACCGGAGTCAATCATTGGACTGATACAAAACTCCCGGACAATAAGAAGGCAG
TTTAGAAAGAGTCTCTCAAGAACTTTAGAAGAGTCCTTCTACAACTCAGAGATCCACGGGATTAATCGGA
TAACCCAGACACCTCAAAGGGTCGGAAGGGTGTGGCCTTGCTCTTCAGAGAGGGCGGATCTACTTAGGGA
GATCTCTTGGGGGAGGAAAGTGGTAGGCACGACAGTTCCTCACCCTTCCGAGATGTTGGAGTTGTTTCCC
AAATCCTCCATTTCCTGCACTTGTGGAGCAACAGGGGGAGGCAATCCTAGAGTCTCTGTATCAGTACTCC
CGTCCTTCGATCAGTCATTTTTCTCACGGGGCCCCCTAAAGGGATACTTGGGCTCGTCCACCTCTATGTC
AACCCAGCTATTCCATGCATGGGAAAAAGTCACTAATGTTCATGTGGTGAAAAGGGCTCTATCGTTAAAA
GAATCTATAAACTGGTTCATCAATAGGAATTCCAATTTGGCTCAAACTCTAATTGGAAACATCATGTCTC
TGACAGGCCCTGACTTCCCTCTAGAAGAGGCCCCTGTTTTCAAACGGACAGGGTCAGCCTTGCATAGGTT
CAAGTCTGCCAGATACAGCGAAGGAGGGTATTCTTCTGTTTGCCCTAACCTTCTCTCCCATATCTCTGTT
AGTACAGACACTATGTCTGATTTGACCCAAAACGGGAAGAACTATGATTTCATGTTTCAGCCATTGATGC
TTTATGCGCAAACATGGACATCGGAACTGGTACAGAGGGATACAAGACTTAGAGACTCCACGTTTCACTG
GCACCTTCGGTGCAACAGATGTGTGAGGCCCATTGATGATATAACACTGGAAACTTCTCAGATCTTCGAG
TTCCCGGATGTGTCAAAAAGGATATCCAGGATGGTTTCTGGAGCTGTCCCTCAATTTCAGAAGCTTCCTG
ATATCCGTCTAAGACCAGGTGATTTTGAATCCCTAAGTGGTAGAGAAAAGTCTCGCCATATAGGGTCAGC
TCAGGGGCTCTTATACTCAATCTTAGTAGCAATTCACGACTCAGGATACAATGATGGGACCATCTTCCCT
GTCAACATATACGGCAAAGTTTCCCCCAGAGACTATTTGAGAGGGCTTGCAAGAGGGATCTTGATAGGGT
CCTCGATTTGCTTCTTGACACGAATGACAAATATTAACATTAACAGACCTCTTGAATTGATCTCAGGGGT
AATTTCCTATATTCTCCTGAGGCTGGATAATCATCCCTCTCTGTATATAATGCTCAGAGAACCGTCTCTT
AGAGGAGAAATATTCTCTATCCCTCAGAAAATCCCCGCCGCTTACCCAACCACTATGAGAGAAGGCAACA
GATCGATTTTGTGTTACCTCCAACACGTGCTACGCTATGAGCGAGAGGCAATCACGGCGTCCCCGGAGAA
TGACTGGCTGTGGATCTTCTCAGACTTCAGAAGTGTGAAAATGACGTACTTGACCCTCATTACTTACCAG
TCTCACCTCCTACTCCAGAGGGTTGAGAGAAACTTGTCTAAGAGTATGAGAGCTACTCTGCGACAAATGG
GTTCCTTAATGAGGCAAGTGCTGGGTGGGCACGGAGAAGATACCTTGGAGTCAGACGATGACATTCAACG
ATTACTAAAAGACTCTTTGCGAAAGACAAGGTGGGTGGATCAAGAGGTGCGCCATGCAGCTAGAACCATG
AATGGAGATTACAGCCCCGACAAGAAAGTATCCCGTAAGGTAGGATGTTCAGAATGGGTCTGCTCTGCTC
AACAGATTGCCGTCTCCACCTCAGCCAACCCGGCCCCTGTCTCAGAGCTTGACATTAGGGCCCTCTCTAA
GCGGTTTCAAAACCCCTTGATCTCGGGCCTGAGAGTGGTTCAGTGGGCAACCGGTGCCCATTATAAGCTT
AAGCCTATTCTAGATGATCTAAATGTTTTCCCATCTCTCTGTCTTGTAATTGGAGACGGGTCAGGGGGAA
TATCAAGGGCAGTTCTCAACATGTTTCCAGATTCTAAGCTTGTGTTCAACAGCCTATTGGAGGTGAATGA
TCTGATGGCTTCCGGAACACATCCACTGCCTCCTTCAGCAATCATGAGTGGAGGAGATGACATCATCTCC
AGAGTGATAGACTTTGACTCAATATGGGAGAAACCGTCCGACCTGAGGAACTCGGCCACCTGGAGATACT
TCCAGTCGGTTCAAAAACAGGTCAACATGTCGTATGACCTCATTATTTGTGATGCAGAAGTTACTGATAT
TGCATCTATCAACCGGATAACTCTGTTGATGTCTGATTTCGCATTGTCTATAGATGGACCACTTTATCTG
GTCTTCAAAACTTACGGGACTATGCTAGTAAACCCGGACTATAAAGCTATTCAACATCTGTCAAGAGCGT
TCCCTTCGGTCACAGGGTTTGTAACCCAAGTAACTTCATCCTTTTCTTCTGAGCTATACCTCCGGTTCTC
TAAACGAGGAAAGTTTTTCAGGGACGCCGAGTACTTGACCTCTTCCACCCTTCGAGAGATGAGCCTTGTG
TTGTTCAATTGCAGCAGCCCCAAAAGTGAGATGCAGAGAGCTCGTTCCTTAAACTATCAAGACCTGGTAA
GGGGATTTCCTGAAGAGATCATATCAAATCCTTACAACGAAATGATCATAACTCTGATTGACAATGATGT
AGAGTCCTTCCTAGTCCACAAGATGGTGGATGATCTTGAGCTACAGAGGGGAACTCTGTCTAAAGTGGCT
ATCATTATATCCATCATGATCGTTTTTTCCAATAGAGTCTTCAACATTTCCAAACCTTTGACTGACCCCT
TGTTCTATCCACCGTCTGATCCTAAAATCCTGAGGCACTTCAACATATGTTGCAGTACTATGATGTATCT
ATCTACCGCTTTAGGCGACGTCCCTAACTTCGCAAGACTTCATGACCTGTATAACAGACCTATAACTTGT
TACTTCAGAAAACAAGTTATTCGAGGGAATATTTATCTATCTTGGAGTTGGTCCGATGATACCCCAGTGT
TCAAGAGAGTAGCCTGTAATTCTAGCTTGAGTCTGTCATCTCACTGGATCAGGTTGATCTACAAGATAGT
GAAGACTACCAGACTCATTGGCAGCATAAAAGACCTATCAGGAGAGGTAGAACGACATCTTCATGGGTAT
AACAGATGGATCACCCTCGAGGATATCCGATCTAGATCATCCCTACTAGATTACAGTTGTTTGTAAGCCG
GATATTACCGAAAGCCTGTGCATGCTAAAATTCTTGTATGATGCATCTTGAAAAAAACAAGATCTTGAAT
CCGGACCTCTGGTTGTTTGATTGTTTTTTCCATCTTTATTGTTTTTTTGTTAAGCGTGGGTCGGCATGGC
ATCTCCACCTCCTCGCGGTCCGACCTGGGCATCCGAAGGAGGACGCACGTCCACTCGGATGGCTAAGGGA
GGGGCGGGGATCCGGCTGCTAACAAAGCCCGAAAGGAAGCTGAGTTGGCTGCTGCCACCGCTGAGCAATA
ACTAGCATAACCCCTTGGGGCCTCTAAACGGGTCTTGAGGGGTTTTTTGCTGAAAGTCGCGCTTGGCGTA
ATCATGGTCATAGCTGTTTCCTGTGTGAAATTGTTATCCGCTCACAATTCCACACAACATACGAGCCGGA
AGCATAAAGTGTAAAGCCTGGGGTGCCTAATGAGTGAGCTAACTCACATTAATTGCGTTGCGCTCACTGC
CCGCTTTCCAGTCGGGAAACCTGTCGTGCCAGCTGCATTAATGAATCGGCCAACGCGCGGGGAGAGGCGG
TTTGCGTATTGGGCGCTCTTCCGCTTCCTCGCTCACTGACTCGCTGCGCTCGGTCGTTCGGCTGCGGCGA
GCGGTATCAGCTCACTCAAAGGCGGTAATACGGTTATCCACAGAATCAGGGGATAACGCAGGAAAGAACA
TGTGAGCAAAAGGCCAGCAAAAGGCCAGGAACCGTAAAAAGGCCGCGTTGCTGGCGTTTTTCCATAGGCT
CCGCCCCCCTGACGAGCATCACAAAAATCGACGCTCAAGTCAGAGGTGGCGAAACCCGACAGGACTATAA
AGATACCAGGCGTTTCCCCCTGGAAGCTCCCTCGTGCGCTCTCCTGTTCCGACCCTGCCGCTTACCGGAT
ACCTGTCCGCCTTTCTCCCTTCGGGAAGCGTGGCGCTTTCTCATAGCTCACGCTGTAGGTATCTCAGTTC
GGTGTAGGTCGTTCGCTCCAAGCTGGGCTGTGTGCACGAACCCCCCGTTCAGCCCGACCGCTGCGCCTTA
TCCGGTAACTATCGTCTTGAGTCCAACCCGGTAAGACACGACTTATCGCCACTGGCAGCAGCCACTGGTA
ACAGGATTAGCAGAGCGAGGTATGTAGGCGGTGCTACAGAGTTCTTGAAGTGGTGGCCTAACTACGGCTA
CACTAGAAGGACAGTATTTGGTATCTGCGCTCTGCTGAAGCCAGTTACCTTCGGAAAAAGAGTTGGTAGC
TCTTGATCCGGCAAACAAACCACCGCTGGTAGCGGTGGTTTTTTTGTTTGCAAGCAGCAGATTACGCGCA
GAAAAAAAGGATCTCAAGAAGATCCTTTGATCTTTTCTACGGGGTCTGACGCTCAGTGGAACGAAAACTC
ACGTTAAGGGATTTTGGTCATGAGATTATCAAAAAGGATCTTCACCTAGATCCTTTTAAATTAAAAATGA
AGTTTTAAATCAATCTAAAGTATATATGAGTAAACTTGGTCTGACAGTTACCAATGCTTAATCAGTGAGG
CACCTATCTCAGCGATCTGTCTATTTCGTTCATCCATAGTTGCCTGACTCCCCGTCGTGTAGATAACTAC
GATACGGGAGGGCTTACCATCTGGCCCCAGTGCTGCAATGATACCGCGAGACCCACGCTCACCGGCTCCA
GATTTATCAGCAATAAACCAGCCAGCCGGAAGGGCCGAGCGCAGAAGTGGTCCTGCAACTTTATCCGCCT
CCATCCAGTCTATTAATTGTTGCCGGGAAGCTAGAGTAAGTAGTTCGCCAGTTAATAGTTTGCGCAACGT
TGTTGCCATTGCTACAGGCATCGTGGTGTCACGCTCGTCGTTTGGTATGGCTTCATTCAGCTCCGGTTCC
CAACGATCAAGGCGAGTTACATGATCCCCCATGTTGTGCAAAAAAGCGGTTAGCTCCTTCGGTCCTCCGA
TCGTTGTCAGAAGTAAGTTGGCCGCAGTGTTATCACTCATGGTTATGGCAGCACTGCATAATTCTCTTAC
TGTCATGCCATCCGTAAGATGCTTTTCTGTGACTGGTGAGTACTCAACCAAGTCATTCTGAGAATAGTGT
ATGCGGCGACCGAGTTGCTCTTGCCCGGCGTCAATACGGGATAATACCGCGCCACATAGCAGAACTTTAA
AAGTGCTCATCATTGGAAAACGTTCTTCGGGGCGAAAACTCTCAAGGATCTTACCGCTGTTGAGATCCAG
TTCGATGTAACCCACTCGTGCACCCAACTGATCTTCAGCATCTTTTACTTTCACCAGCGTTTCTGGGTGA
GCAAAAACAGGAAGGCAAAATGCCGCAAAAAAGGGAATAAGGGCGACACGGAAATGTTGAATACTCATAC
TCTTCCTTTTTCAATATTATTGAAGCATTTATCAGGGTTATTGTCTCATGAGCGGATACATATTTGAATG
TATTTAGAAAAATAAACAAATAGGGGTTCCGCGCACATTTCCCCGAAAAGTGCCACCTG
[124 nt withheld, positions 13430-13553]
C
[91 nt withheld, positions 13555-13645]
A
[49 nt withheld, positions 13647-13695]
CCTTTGACGTTGGAGTCCACGTTCTTT
[37 nt withheld, positions 13723-13759]
ACCCTATCTCGGTCTATTCTTTTGATTTATAAGGGATTTTGCCGATTTCGGCCTATTGGTTAAAAAATGA
GCTGATTTAACAAAAATTTAACGCGAATTTTAACAAAATATTAACGCTTACAATTTCCATTCGCCATTCA
GGCTGCGCAACTGTTGGGAAGGGCGATCGGTGCGGGCCTCTTCGCTATTACGCCAGCTGGCGAAAGGGGG
ATGTGCTGCAAGGCGATTAAGTTGGGTAACGCCAGGGTTTTCCCAGTCACGACGTTGTAAAACGACGGCC
AGTGAGCGCGCCTAGTTATTAATAGTAATCAATTACGGGGTCATTAGTTCATAGCCCATATATGGAGTTC
CGCGTTACATAACTTACGGTAAATGGCCCGCCTGGCTGACCGCCCAACGACCCCCGCCCATTGACGTCAA
TAATGACGTATGTTCCCATAGTAACGCCAATAGGGACTTTCCATTGACGTCAATGGGTGGAGTATTTACG
GTAAACTGCCCACTTGGCAGTACATCAAGTGTATCATATGCCAAGTACGCCCCCTATTGACGTCAATGAC
GGTAAATGGCCCGCCTGGCATTATGCCCAGTACATGACCTTATGGGACTTTCCTACTTGGCAGTACATCT
ACGTATTAGTCATCGCTATTACCATGGTGATGCGGTTTTGGCAGTACATCAATGGGCGTGGATAGCGGTT
TGACTCACGGGGATTTCCAAGTCTCCACCCCATTGACGTCAATGGGAGTTTGTTTTGGCACCAAAATCAA
CGGGACTTTCCAAAATGTCGTAACAACTCCGCCCCATTGACGCAAATGGGCGGTAGGCGTGTACGGTGGG
AGGTCTATATAAGCAGAGCTCTCTGGCTAACTAGAGAACCCACTGCTTACTGGCTTATCGAAATTAATAC
GACTCACTATAGGGAGACCCAAGCTGGCTAGATTAAGCGTCTGATGAGTCCGTGAGGACGAAACCCGGCG
TACCGGGTC
