>Addgene plasmid #73460 | RabV CVS-N2c(deltaG)-dsRed | depositor partial sequence | sequence record 135989 | dsRed cloned into 5'XmaI/3'NheI
AAAGCCACCATGGCCTCCTCCGAGGACGTCATCAAGGAGTTCATGCGCTTCAAGGTGCGCATGGAGGGCT
CCGTGAACGGCCACGAGTTCGAGATCGAGGGCGAGGGCGAGGGCCGCCCCTACGAGGGCACCCAGACCGC
CAAGCTGAAGGTGACCAAGGGCGGCCCCCTGCCCTTCGCCTGGGACATCCTGTCCCCCCAGTTCCAGTAC
GGCTCCAAGGTGTACGTGAAGCACCCCGCCGACATCCCCGACTACAAGAAGCTGTCCTTCCCCGAGGGCT
TCAAGTGGGAGCGCGTGATGAACTTCGAGGACGGCGGCGTGGTGACCGTGACCCAGGACTCCTCCCTGCA
GGACGGCTCCTTCATCTACAAGGTGAAGTTCATCGGCGTGAACTTCCCCTCCGACGGCCCCGTAATGCAG
AAGAAGACTATGGGCTGGGAGGCCTCCACCGAGCGCCTGTACCCCCGCGACGGCGTGCTGAAGGGCGAGA
TCCACAAGGCCCTGAAGCTGAAGGACGGCGGCCACTACCTGGTGGAGTTCAAGTCCATCTACATGGCCAA
GAAGCCCGTGCAGCTGCCCGGCTACTACTACGTGGACTCCAAGCTGGACATCACCTCCCACAACGAGGAC
TACACCATCGTGGAGCAGTACGAGCGCGCCGAGGGCCGCCACCACCTGTTCCTGTAG
