>Addgene plasmid #73460 | RabV CVS-N2c(deltaG)-dsRed | addgene partial sequence | sequence record 141958 | B19L-R 5'-CGATTGGGTCAATAGGGTCA-3'
GTCTCTGGATGAGAAGTGTTGCTAGTTGTTCTTTTGGTCTACAGTTTTTTTCTCGACTGAAATGCTTAGA
TGACCCAGCCCTCAATAGTTATGTACACTTCACTGAGATGCAAGATGGTTGTGAACTATTGCTTATGTCC
ATCATGGGAGGCAGATTGCCTTTCTTAGTTGATTCATGTCGAGTCCGCTATCGGGGGGCACACTACGACC
TCTTTCTGTGCCCAAGCACAGAGTCATCCGAAGTACCCCTTGGCCTGTCCACAACCTTTGGTATCAGTTC
CTGGAGAATGAAAGCACCGTTGGTCACTGAAACTGCTAGAAGATCTCCCGTATTAAGAGAATCTACACGA
CCATGTCTGATCAACTGAAATGATTAATGAAAGTCTTATGACTCTTGAATCTGCCCTGTTGGACGGAGTT
CAAGGAGGACTACTGGATCCAAAGATTCCCCCCAATCCCGAGAGGAGGTTATCCTCGGGACTGGAATCGT
CAAAAGGATGACCGGCTAGGCGCCGCTAGCCTACAGGAACAGGTGGTGGCGGCCCTCGGCGCGCTCGTAC
TGCTCCACGATGGTGTAGTCCTCGTTGTGGGAGGTGATGTCCAGCTTGGAGTCCACGTAGTAGTAGCCGG
GCAGCTGCACGGGCTTCTTGGCCATGTAGATGGACTTGAACTCCACCAGGTAGTGGCCGCCGTCCTTCAG
CTTCAGGGCCTTGTGGATCTCGCCCTTCAGCACGCCGTC
